Addgene plasmid #143161: TFORF1837
Purpose: Lentiviral vector for overexpressing transcription factor ORFs with unique 24-bp barcodes. Barcodes facilitate identification of transcription factors in pooled screens.
Depositing lab: Feng Zhang. Depositing organization: Broad Institute. Publication: A transcription factor atlas of directed differentiation. Joung J, Ma S, Tay T, Geiger-Schuller KR, Kirchgatterer PC, Verdine VK, Guo B, Arias-Garcia MA, Allen WE, Singh A, Kuksenko O, Abudayyeh OO, Gootenberg JS, Fu Z, Macrae RK, Buenrostro JD, Regev A, Zhang F. Cell. 2023 Jan 5;186(1):209-229.e26. doi: 10.1016/j.cell.2022.11.026. PubMed 36608654.
Backbone
  Vector backbone: pLX_TRC317
  Backbone manufacturer: Broad Institute Genetic Perturbation Platform
  Backbone size w/o insert (bp): 8264
  Vector type: Mammalian Expression, Lentiviral
  Selectable markers: Puromycin
Growth in bacteria
  Bacterial resistance: Ampicillin, 100 μg/mL
  Growth temperature: 37°C
  Growth strain: NEB Stable
  Copy number: High Copy
Gene/Insert
  Gene/Insert name: EZH2
  Species: H. sapiens (human)
  Insert size (bp): 2189
  Entrez Gene: EZH2 (a.k.a. ENX-1, ENX1, EZH2b, KMT6, KMT6A, WVS, WVS2)
  Promoter: EF1a
  Cloning method: Unknown
  Sequencing primers: 5′ GGGTGGAGACTGAAGTTAGGCCAG; 3′ CACATAGCGTAAAAGGAGCAACATAG
Terms and licenses: Academic/Nonprofit Terms; Industry Terms: Not Available to Industry
Depositor comments: NM_001203249,ENST00000478654,ENST00000476773 . The transcription factor ORF portion of this plasmid was synthesized by Genewiz. Please test multiple small colonies in case of plasmid recombination. To make this collection available in a timely manner, a portion of this collection was not fully sequenced by Addgene. If an Addgene verified full plasmid sequence is not available, please contact us prior to placing an order to request the full sequence.
How to cite: TFORF1837 was a gift from Feng Zhang (Addgene plasmid # 143161 ; http://n2t.net/addgene:143161 ; RRID:Addgene_143161)
