[The description below was written by a language model from this plasmid's Addgene catalogue record and pLannotate feature annotations shown in this document.]
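Description:
TFORF1837 is a third-generation-style, self-inactivating lentiviral expression plasmid built on the pLX_TRC317 backbone, carrying the human EZH2 open reading frame as one member of a barcoded transcription factor ORF collection. It is maintained in E. coli through a high-copy ColE1/pUC origin with ampicillin resistance (bla), and also carries an f1 origin and remnants of a lac/lacZα cloning region flanked by T7 and T3 promoters. The depositor notes that the plasmid may recombine, a common issue with LTR-containing vectors.

The viral portion begins with an RSV promoter fused to a truncated HIV-1 5' LTR, which drives genomic RNA production in packaging cells without Tat, followed by the Ψ packaging signal with a gag fragment, the RRE for Rev-dependent nuclear export, and a cPPT/CTS. It ends with a ΔU3 3' LTR, so the integrated provirus lacks LTR promoter activity, and an SV40 polyadenylation signal lies downstream. Within the provirus, an SV40 early promoter/origin drives puromycin N-acetyltransferase for selection of transduced mammalian cells. A separate EF-1α promoter constitutively expresses EZH2, the catalytic subunit of the PRC2 Polycomb complex that methylates histone H3 lysine 27. A WPRE downstream of the ORF enhances transcript stability and expression. The annotated coding match is slightly shorter than the stated insert, which the catalogue links to a specific EZH2 transcript isoform.

According to the record, each ORF in the collection has a unique 24-bp barcode, though it is not annotated in the feature table. The barcode lets the overexpressed factor be identified by sequencing in pooled screens, such as directed differentiation studies.
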