Features (pLannotate 1.2.2; 31 found; start..end, strand, type, name):
      5..231     +  promoter       RSV promoter: Rous sarcoma virus enhancer/promoter
    232..412     +  LTR            5' LTR (truncated): truncated 5' long terminal repeat (LTR) from HIV-1
    459..584     +  misc_feature   HIV-1 Ψ: packaging signal of human immunodeficiency virus type 1
    568..931     +  CDS            HIV-1 gag (fragment): gag protein from human immunodeficiency virus 1; gag
   1077..1310    +  misc_feature   RRE: The Rev response element (RRE) of HIV-1 allows for Rev-dependent mRNA export from the nucleus to the cytoplasm.
   1687..1713    +  CDS            Rev (fragment): human immunodeficiency virus 1 (HIV-1) Rev protein; rev; enhances nuclear export of unspliced and incompletely spliced viral mRNAs
   1720..1743    +  promoter       SV40 promoter (fragment): SV40 early promoter
   1744..1815    +  promoter       SV40 promoter (fragment): SV40 enhancer and early promoter
   1839..1974    +  rep_origin     SV40 ori: SV40 origin of replication
   2020..2616    +  CDS            PuroR (fragment): puromycin N-acetyltransferase; pac from Streptomyces; confers resistance to puromycin
   2665..2782    +  misc_feature   cPPT/CTS: central polypurine tract and central termination sequence of HIV-1
   2847..2913    +  CDS            small t antigen (fragment): SV40 (simian virus 40) small t antigen
   2920..4098    +  promoter       EF-1α promoter: strong constitutive promoter for human elongation factor EF-1α
   4115..6199    +  CDS            EZH2 (fragment): EZH2_HUMAN - Also known as KMT6. Experimental evidence at protein level: Swiss-Prot protein existence level 1. Polycomb group (PcG) protein. Catalytic subunit of the PRC2/EED-EZH2 complex, which methylates 'Lys-9' (H3K9me) and 'Lys-27' (H3K27me) of histone H3, leading to transcriptional repression of the affected target gene. Able to mono-, di- and trimethylate 'Lys-27' of histone H3 to form H3K27me1, H3K27me2 and H3K27me3, respectively. Displays a preference for substrates with less methylation, loses activity when progressively more methyl groups are incorporated into H3K27, H3K27me0 > H3K27
   6215..6268    +  promoter       U6 promoter (fragment): RNA polymerase III promoter for human U6 snRNA
   6310..6898    +  misc_feature   WPRE: woodchuck hepatitis virus posttranscriptional regulatory element
   6949..6968    +  misc_feature   cPPT/CTS (fragment): central polypurine tract and central termination sequence of HIV-1
   6970..7203    +  LTR            3' LTR (ΔU3): self-inactivating 3' long terminal repeat (LTR) from HIV-1
   7281..7402    +  polyA_signal   SV40 poly(A) signal: SV40 polyadenylation signal
   7442..7577    +  rep_origin     SV40 ori: SV40 origin of replication
   7598..7616    -  promoter       T7 promoter: promoter for bacteriophage T7 RNA polymerase
   7624..7779    +  CDS            lacZα (fragment): LacZα fragment of β-galactosidase; lacZ fragment
   7784..8212    +  rep_origin     f1 ori (sequence partly withheld): f1 bacteriophage origin of replication; arrow indicates direction of (+) strand synthesis
   8265..8369    +  promoter       AmpR promoter: bla
   8370..9230    +  CDS            AmpR: β-lactamase; bla; confers resistance to ampicillin, carbenicillin, and related antibiotics
   9401..9989    +  rep_origin     ori: high-copy-number ColE1/pMB1/pBR322/pUC origin of replication
  10172..10264   +  CDS            lacI (fragment): lac repressor; lacI; The lac repressor binds to the lac operator to inhibit transcription in E. coli. This inhibition can be relieved by adding lactose or isopropyl-β-D-thiogalactopyranoside (IPTG).
  10277..10298   +  protein_bind   CAP binding site: CAP binding activates transcription in the presence of cAMP. E. coli catabolite activator protein
  10313..10343   +  promoter       lac promoter: promoter for the E. coli lac operon
  10351..10367   +  protein_bind   lac operator: The lac repressor binds to the lac operator to inhibit transcription in E. coli. This inhibition can be relieved by adding lactose or isopropyl-β-D-thiogalactopyranoside (IPTG). lac repressor encoded by lacI
  10412..10430   +  promoter       T3 promoter: promoter for bacteriophage T3 RNA polymerase
>Addgene plasmid #143161 | TFORF1837 | addgene full sequence | sequence record 397809 | Addgene NGS Result
TTAATGTAGTCTTATGCAATACTCTTGTAGTCTTGCAACATGGTAACGATGAGTTAGCAACATGCCTTAC
AAGGAGAGAAAAAGCACCGTGCATGCCGATTGGTGGAAGTAAGGTGGTACGATCGTGCCTTATTAGGAAG
GCAACAGACGGGTCTGACATGGATTGGACGAACCACTGAATTGCCGCATTGCAGAGATATTGTATTTAAG
TGCCTAGCTCGATACATAAACGGGTCTCTCTGGTTAGACCAGATCTGAGCCTGGGAGCTCTCTGGCTAAC
TAGGGAACCCACTGCTTAAGCCTCAATAAAGCTTGCCTTGAGTGCTTCAAGTAGTGTGTGCCCGTCTGTT
GTGTGACTCTGGTAACTAGAGATCCCTCAGACCCTTTTAGTCAGTGTGGAAAATCTCTAGCAGTGGCGCC
CGAACAGGGACTTGAAAGCGAAAGGGAAACCAGAGGAGCTCTCTCGACGCAGGACTCGGCTTGCTGAAGC
GCGCACGGCAAGAGGCGAGGGGCGGCGACTGGTGAGTACGCCAAAAATTTTGACTAGCGGAGGCTAGAAG
GAGAGAGATGGGTGCGAGAGCGTCAGTATTAAGCGGGGGAGAATTAGATCGCGATGGGAAAAAATTCGGT
TAAGGCCAGGGGGAAAGAAAAAATATAAATTAAAACATATAGTATGGGCAAGCAGGGAGCTAGAACGATT
CGCAGTTAATCCTGGCCTGTTAGAAACATCAGAAGGCTGTAGACAAATACTGGGACAGCTACAACCATCC
CTTCAGACAGGATCAGAAGAACTTAGATCATTATATAATACAGTAGCAACCCTCTATTGTGTGCATCAAA
GGATAGAGATAAAAGACACCAAGGAAGCTTTAGACAAGATAGAGGAAGAGCAAAACAAAAGTAAGACCAC
CGCACAGCAAGCGGCCGCTGATCTTCAGACCTGGAGGAGGAGATATGAGGGACAATTGGAGAAGTGAATT
ATATAAATATAAAGTAGTAAAAATTGAACCATTAGGAGTAGCACCCACCAAGGCAAAGAGAAGAGTGGTG
CAGAGAGAAAAAAGAGCAGTGGGAATAGGAGCTTTGTTCCTTGGGTTCTTGGGAGCAGCAGGAAGCACTA
TGGGCGCAGCGTCAATGACGCTGACGGTACAGGCCAGACAATTATTGTCTGGTATAGTGCAGCAGCAGAA
CAATTTGCTGAGGGCTATTGAGGCGCAACAGCATCTGTTGCAACTCACAGTCTGGGGCATCAAGCAGCTC
CAGGCAAGAATCCTGGCTGTGGAAAGATACCTAAAGGATCAACAGCTCCTGGGGATTTGGGGTTGCTCTG
GAAAACTCATTTGCACCACTGCTGTGCCTTGGAATGCTAGTTGGAGTAATAAATCTCTGGAACAGATTTG
GAATCACACGACCTGGATGGAGTGGGACAGAGAAATTAACAATTACACAAGCTTAATACACTCCTTAATT
GAAGAATCGCAAAACCAGCAAGAAAAGAATGAACAAGAATTATTGGAATTAGATAAATGGGCAAGTTTGT
GGAATTGGTTTAACATAACAAATTGGCTGTGGTATATAAAATTATTCATAATGATAGTAGGAGGCTTGGT
AGGTTTAAGAATAGTTTTTGCTGTACTTTCTATAGTGAATAGAGTTAGGCAGGGATATTCACCATTATCG
TTTCAGACCCACCTCCCAACCCCGAGGGGACCCATGCATTGCATCTCAATTAGTCAGCAACCAGGTGTGG
AAAGTCCCCAGGCTCCCCAGCAGGCAGAAGTATGCAAAGCATGCGTCTCAATTAGTCAGCAACCATAGTC
CCGCCCCTAACTCCGCCCATCCCGCCCCTAACTCCGCCCAGTTCCGCCCATTCTCCGCCCCATGGCTGAC
TAATTTTTTTTATTTATGCAGAGGCCGAGGCCGCCTCGGCCTCTGAGCTATTCCAGAAGTAGTGAGGAGG
CTTTTTTGGAGGCCTAGGCTTTTGCAAAAAGCTTTCTAGAGGTACCACCGGAGCTTACCATGACCGAGTA
CAAGCCCACGGTGCGCCTCGCCACCCGCGACGACGTCCCCAGGGCCGTACGCACCCTCGCCGCCGCGTTC
GCCGACTACCCCGCCACGCGCCACACCGTCGATCCGGACCGCCACATCGAGCGGGTCACCGAGCTGCAAG
AACTCTTCCTCACGCGCGTCGGGCTCGACATCGGCAAGGTGTGGGTCGCGGACGACGGCGCCGCCGTGGC
GGTCTGGACCACGCCGGAGAGCGTCGAAGCGGGGGCGGTGTTCGCCGAGATCGGCCCGCGCATGGCCGAG
TTGAGCGGTTCCCGGCTGGCCGCGCAGCAACAGATGGAAGGCCTCCTGGCGCCGCACCGGCCCAAGGAGC
CCGCGTGGTTCCTGGCCACCGTCGGCGTCTCGCCCGACCACCAGGGCAAGGGTCTGGGCAGCGCCGTCGT
GCTCCCCGGAGTGGAGGCGGCCGAGCGCGCCGGGGTGCCCGCCTTCCTGGAGACCTCCGCGCCCCGCAAC
CTCCCCTTCTACGAGCGGCTCGGCTTCACCGTCACCGCCGACGTCGAGGTGCCCGAAGGACCGCGCACCT
GGTGCATGACCCGCAAGCCCGGTGCCAGTTAACGAATTCTAGATCTTGAGACAAATGGCAGTATTCATCC
ACAATTTTAAAAGAAAAGGGGGGATTGGGGGGTACAGTGCAGGGGAAAGAATAGTAGACATAATAGCAAC
AGACATACAAACTAAAGAATTACAAAAACAAATTACAAAAATTCAAAATTTTCGGGTTTATTACAGGGAC
AGCAGAGATCCACTTTGGCGCCGGCTCGAGGCCTGCAGGTGCAAAGATGGATAAAGTTTTAAACAGAGAG
GAATCTTTGCAGCTAATGGACCTTCTAGGTCTTGAAAGGAGTGGGAATTGGCTCCGGTGCCCGTCAGTGG
GCAGAGCGCACATCGCCCACAGTCCCCGAGAAGTTGGGGGGAGGGGTCGGCAATTGAACCGGTGCCTAGA
GAAGGTGGCGCGGGGTAAACTGGGAAAGTGATGTCGTGTACTGGCTCCGCCTTTTTCCCGAGGGTGGGGG
AGAACCGTATATAAGTGCAGTAGTCGCCGTGAACGTTCTTTTTCGCAACGGGTTTGCCGCCAGAACACAG
GTAAGTGCCGTGTGTGGTTCCCGCGGGCCTGGCCTCTTTACGGGTTATGGCCCTTGCGTGCCTTGAATTA
CTTCCACCTGGCTGCAGTACGTGATTCTTGATCCCGAGCTTCGGGTTGGAAGTGGGTGGGAGAGTTCGAG
GCCTTGCGCTTAAGGAGCCCCTTCGCCTCGTGCTTGAGTTGAGGCCTGGCCTGGGCGCTGGGGCCGCCGC
GTGCGAATCTGGTGGCACCTTCGCGCCTGTCTCGCTGCTTTCGATAAGTCTCTAGCCATTTAAAATTTTT
GATGACCTGCTGCGACGCTTTTTTTCTGGCAAGATAGTCTTGTAAATGCGGGCCAAGATCTGCACACTGG
TATTTCGGTTTTTGGGGCCGCGGGCGGCGACGGGGCCCGTGCGTCCCAGCGCACATGTTCGGCGAGGCGG
GGCCTGCGAGCGCGGCCACCGAGAATCGGACGGGGGTAGTCTCAAGCTGGCCGGCCTGCTCTGGTGCCTG
GCCTCGCGCCGCCGTGTATCGCCCCGCCCTGGGCGGCAAGGCTGGCCCGGTCGGCACCAGTTGCGTGAGC
GGAAAGATGGCCGCTTCCCGGCCCTGCTGCAGGGAGCTCAAAATGGAGGACGCGGCGCTCGGGAGAGCGG
GCGGGTGAGTCACCCACACAAAGGAAAAGGGCCTTTCCGTCCTCAGCCGTCGCTTCATGTGACTCCACGG
AGTACCGGGCGCCGTCCAGGCACCTCGATTAGTTCTCGAGCTTTTGGAGTACGTCGTCTTTAGGTTGGGG
GGAGGGGTTTTATGCGATGGAGTTTCCCCACACTGAGTGGGTGGAGACTGAAGTTAGGCCAGCTTGGCAC
TTGATGTAATTCTCCTTGGAATTTGCCCTTTTTGAGTTTGGATCTTGGTTCATTCTCAAGCCTCAGACAG
TGGTTCAAAGTTTTTTTCTTCCATTTCAGGTGTCGTGAGGCTAGCACCGCCACCATGGGCCAGACTGGGA
AGAAATCTGAGAAGGGACCAGTTTGTTGGCGGAAGCGTGTAAAATCAGAGTACATGCGACTGAGACAGCT
CAAGAGGTTCAGACGAGCTGATGAAGTAAAGAGTATGTTTAGTTCCAATCGTCAGAAAATTTTGGAAAGA
ACGGAAATCTTAAACCAAGAATGGAAACAGCGAAGGATACAGCCTGTGCACATCCTGACTTCTTGTTCGG
TGACCAGTGACTTGGATTTTCCAACACAAGTCATCCCATTAAAGACTCTGAATGCAGTTGCTTCAGTACC
CATAATGTATTCTTGGTCTCCCCTACAGCAGAATTTTATGGTGGAAGATGAAACTGTTTTACATAACATT
CCTTATATGGGAGATGAAGTTTTAGATCAGGATGGTACTTTCATTGAAGAACTAATAAAAAATTATGATG
GGAAAGTACACGGGGATAGAGAATGTGGGTTTATAAATGATGAAATTTTTGTGGAGTTGGTGAATGCCCT
TGGTCAATATAATGATGATGACGATGATGATGATGGAGACGATCCTGAAGAAAGAGAAGAAAAGCAGAAA
GATCTGGAGGATCACCGAGATGATAAAGAAAGCCGCCCACCTCGGAAATTTCCTTCTGATAAAATTTTTG
AAGCCATTTCCTCAATGTTTCCAGATAAGGGCACAGCAGAAGAACTAAAGGAAAAATATAAAGAACTCAC
CGAACAGCAGCTCCCAGGCGCACTTCCTCCTGAATGTACCCCCAACATAGATGGACCAAATGCTAAATCT
GTTCAGAGAGAGCAAAGCTTACACTCCTTTCATACGCTTTTCTGTAGGCGATGTTTTAAATATGACTGCT
TCCTACATCCTTTTCATGCAACACCCAACACTTATAAGCGGAAGAACACAGAAACAGCTCTAGACAACAA
ACCTTGTGGACCACAGTGTTACCAGCATTTGGAGGGAGCAAAGGAGTTTGCTGCTGCTCTCACCGCTGAG
CGGATAAAGACCCCACCAAAACGTCCAGGAGGCCGCAGAAGAGGACGGCTTCCCAATAACAGTAGCAGGC
CCAGCACCCCCACCATTAATGTGCTGGAATCAAAGGATACAGACAGTGATAGGGAAGCAGGGACTGAAAC
GGGGGGAGAGAACAATGATAAAGAAGAAGAAGAGAAGAAAGATGAAACTTCGAGCTCCTCTGAAGCAAAT
TCTCGGTGTCAAACACCAATAAAGATGAAGCCAAATATTGAACCTCCTGAGAATGTGGAGTGGAGTGGTG
CTGAAGCCTCAATGTTTAGAGTCCTCATTGGCACTTACTATGACAATTTCTGTGCCATTGCTAGGTTAAT
TGGGACCAAAACATGTAGACAGGTGTATGAGTTTAGAGTCAAAGAATCTAGCATCATAGCTCCAGCTCCC
GCTGAGGATGTGGATACTCCTCCAAGGAAAAAGAAGAGGAAACACCGGTTGTGGGCTGCACACTGCAGAA
AGATACAGCTGAAAAAGGGTCAAAACCGCTTTCCGGGATGCCGCTGCAAAGCACAGTGCAACACCAAGCA
GTGCCCGTGCTACCTGGCTGTCCGAGAGTGTGACCCTGACCTCTGTCTTACTTGTGGAGCCGCTGACCAT
TGGGACAGTAAAAATGTGTCCTGCAAGAACTGCAGTATTCAGCGGGGCTCCAAAAAGCATCTATTGCTGG
CACCATCTGACGTGGCAGGCTGGGGGATTTTTATCAAAGATCCTGTGCAGAAAAATGAATTCATCTCAGA
ATACTGTGGAGAGATTATTTCTCAAGATGAAGCTGACAGAAGAGGGAAAGTGTATGATAAATACATGTGC
AGCTTTCTGTTCAACTTGAACAATGATTTTGTGGTGGATGCAACCCGCAAGGGTAACAAAATTCGTTTTG
CAAATCATTCGGTAAATCCAAACTGCTATGCAAAAGTTATGATGGTTAACGGTGATCACAGGATAGGTAT
TTTTGCCAAGAGAGCCATCCAGACTGGCGAAGAGCTGTTTTTTGATTACAGATACAGCCAGGCTGATGCC
CTGAAGTATGTCGGCATCGAAAGAGAAATGGAAATCCCTTAGTAATGAACTAGTCCGTAACTTGAAAGTA
TTTCGATTTCTTGGCTTTATATATCTTGTGGAAAGGACGATCTGAGCAAGCAACGTGTTAGCCGACGCGT
TAAGTCGACAATCAACCTCTGGATTACAAAATTTGTGAAAGATTGACTGGTATTCTTAACTATGTTGCTC
CTTTTACGCTATGTGGATACGCTGCTTTAATGCCTTTGTATCATGCTATTGCTTCCCGTATGGCTTTCAT
TTTCTCCTCCTTGTATAAATCCTGGTTGCTGTCTCTTTATGAGGAGTTGTGGCCCGTTGTCAGGCAACGT
GGCGTGGTGTGCACTGTGTTTGCTGACGCAACCCCCACTGGTTGGGGCATTGCCACCACCTGTCAGCTCC
TTTCCGGGACTTTCGCTTTCCCCCTCCCTATTGCCACGGCGGAACTCATCGCCGCCTGCCTTGCCCGCTG
CTGGACAGGGGCTCGGCTGTTGGGCACTGACAATTCCGTGGTGTTGTCGGGGAAATCATCGTCCTTTCCT
TGGCTGCTCGCCTGTGTTGCCACCTGGATTCTGCGCGGGACGTCCTTCTGCTACGTCCCTTCGGCCCTCA
ATCCAGCGGACCTTCCTTCCCGCGGCCTGCTGCCGGCTCTGCGGCCTCTTCCGCGTCTTCGCCTTCGCCC
TCAGACGAGTCGGATCTCCCTTTGGGCCGCCTCCCCGCGTCGACTTTAAGACCAATGACTTACAAGGCAG
CTGTAGATCTTAGCCACTTTTTAAAAGAAAAGGGGGGACTGGAAGGGCTAATTCACTCCCAACGAAGACA
AGATCTGCTTTTTGCTTGTACTGGGTCTCTCTGGTTAGACCAGATCTGAGCCTGGGAGCTCTCTGGCTAA
CTAGGGAACCCACTGCTTAAGCCTCAATAAAGCTTGCCTTGAGTGCTTCAAGTAGTGTGTGCCCGTCTGT
TGTGTGACTCTGGTAACTAGAGATCCCTCAGACCCTTTTAGTCAGTGTGGAAAATCTCTAGCAGTACGTA
TAGTAGTTCATGTCATCTTATTATTCAGTATTTATAACTTGCAAAGAAATGAATATCAGAGAGTGAGAGG
AACTTGTTTATTGCAGCTTATAATGGTTACAAATAAAGCAATAGCATCACAAATTTCACAAATAAAGCAT
TTTTTTCACTGCATTCTAGTTGTGGTTTGTCCAAACTCATCAATGTATCTTATCATGTCTGGCTCTAGCT
ATCCCGCCCCTAACTCCGCCCATCCCGCCCCTAACTCCGCCCAGTTCCGCCCATTCTCCGCCCCATGGCT
GACTAATTTTTTTTATTTATGCAGAGGCCGAGGCCGCCTCGGCCTCTGAGCTATTCCAGAAGTAGTGAGG
AGGCTTTTTTGGAGGCCTAGGGACGTACCCAATTCGCCCTATAGTGAGTCGTATTACGCGCGCTCACTGG
CCGTCGTTTTACAACGTCGTGACTGGGAAAACCCTGGCGTTACCCAACTTAATCGCCTTGCAGCACATCC
CCCTTTCGCCAGCTGGCGTAATAGCGAAGAGGCCCGCACCGATCGCCCTTCCCAACAGTTGCGCAGCCTG
AATGGCGAATGGG
[124 nt withheld, positions 7784-7907]
C
[91 nt withheld, positions 7909-7999]
A
[49 nt withheld, positions 8001-8049]
CCTTTGACGTTGGAGTCCACGTTCTTT
[37 nt withheld, positions 8077-8113]
ACCCTATCTCGGTCTATTCTTTTGATTTATAAGGGATTTTGCCGATTTCGGCCTATTGGTTAAAAAATGA
GCTGATTTAACAAAAATTTAACGCGAATTTTAACAAAATATTAACGCTTACAATTTAGGTGGCACTTTTC
GGGGAAATGTGCGCGGAACCCCTATTTGTTTATTTTTCTAAATACATTCAAATATGTATCCGCTCATGAG
ACAATAACCCTGATAAATGCTTCAATAATATTGAAAAAGGAAGAGTATGAGTATTCAACATTTCCGTGTC
GCCCTTATTCCCTTTTTTGCGGCATTTTGCCTTCCTGTTTTTGCTCACCCAGAAACGCTGGTGAAAGTAA
AAGATGCTGAAGATCAGTTGGGTGCACGAGTGGGTTACATCGAACTGGATCTCAACAGCGGTAAGATCCT
TGAGAGTTTTCGCCCCGAAGAACGTTTTCCAATGATGAGCACTTTTAAAGTTCTGCTATGTGGCGCGGTA
TTATCCCGTATTGACGCCGGGCAAGAGCAACTCGGTCGCCGCATACACTATTCTCAGAATGACTTGGTTG
AGTACTCACCAGTCACAGAAAAGCATCTTACGGATGGCATGACAGTAAGAGAATTATGCAGTGCTGCCAT
AACCATGAGTGATAACACTGCGGCCAACTTACTTCTGACAACGATCGGAGGACCGAAGGAGCTAACCGCT
TTTTTGCACAACATGGGGGATCATGTAACTCGCCTTGATCGTTGGGAACCGGAGCTGAATGAAGCCATAC
CAAACGACGAGCGTGACACCACGATGCCTGTAGCAATGGCAACAACGTTGCGCAAACTATTAACTGGCGA
ACTACTTACTCTAGCTTCCCGGCAACAATTAATAGACTGGATGGAGGCGGATAAAGTTGCAGGACCACTT
CTGCGCTCGGCCCTTCCGGCTGGCTGGTTTATTGCTGATAAATCTGGAGCCGGTGAGCGTGGGTCTCGCG
GTATCATTGCAGCACTGGGGCCAGATGGTAAGCCCTCCCGTATCGTAGTTATCTACACGACGGGGAGTCA
GGCAACTATGGATGAACGAAATAGACAGATCGCTGAGATAGGTGCCTCACTGATTAAGCATTGGTAACTG
TCAGACCAAGTTTACTCATATATACTTTAGATTGATTTAAAACTTCATTTTTAATTTAAAAGGATCTAGG
TGAAGATCCTTTTTGATAATCTCATGACCAAAATCCCTTAACGTGAGTTTTCGTTCCACTGAGCGTCAGA
CCCCGTAGAAAAGATCAAAGGATCTTCTTGAGATCCTTTTTTTCTGCGCGTAATCTGCTGCTTGCAAACA
AAAAAACCACCGCTACCAGCGGTGGTTTGTTTGCCGGATCAAGAGCTACCAACTCTTTTTCCGAAGGTAA
CTGGCTTCAGCAGAGCGCAGATACCAAATACTGTTCTTCTAGTGTAGCCGTAGTTAGGCCACCACTTCAA
GAACTCTGTAGCACCGCCTACATACCTCGCTCTGCTAATCCTGTTACCAGTGGCTGCTGCCAGTGGCGAT
AAGTCGTGTCTTACCGGGTTGGACTCAAGACGATAGTTACCGGATAAGGCGCAGCGGTCGGGCTGAACGG
GGGGTTCGTGCACACAGCCCAGCTTGGAGCGAACGACCTACACCGAACTGAGATACCTACAGCGTGAGCT
ATGAGAAAGCGCCACGCTTCCCGAAGGGAGAAAGGCGGACAGGTATCCGGTAAGCGGCAGGGTCGGAACA
GGAGAGCGCACGAGGGAGCTTCCAGGGGGAAACGCCTGGTATCTTTATAGTCCTGTCGGGTTTCGCCACC
TCTGACTTGAGCGTCGATTTTTGTGATGCTCGTCAGGGGGGCGGAGCCTATGGAAAAACGCCAGCAACGC
GGCCTTTTTACGGTTCCTGGCCTTTTGCTGGCCTTTTGCTCACATGTTCTTTCCTGCGTTATCCCCTGAT
TCTGTGGATAACCGTATTACCGCCTTTGAGTGAGCTGATACCGCTCGCCGCAGCCGAACGACCGAGCGCA
GCGAGTCAGTGAGCGAGGAAGCGGAAGAGCGCCCAATACGCAAACCGCCTCTCCCCGCGCGTTGGCCGAT
TCATTAATGCAGCTGGCACGACAGGTTTCCCGACTGGAAAGCGGGCAGTGAGCGCAACGCAATTAATGTG
AGTTAGCTCACTCATTAGGCACCCCAGGCTTTACACTTTATGCTTCCGGCTCGTATGTTGTGTGGAATTG
TGAGCGGATAACAATTTCACACAGGAAACAGCTATGACCATGATTACGCCAAGCGCGCAATTAACCCTCA
CTAAAGGGAACAAAAGCTGGAGCTGCAAGC
