>Addgene plasmid #143161 | TFORF1837 | depositor partial sequence | sequence record 281621 | Insert
ACCGCCACCATGGGCCAGACTGGGAAGAAATCTGAGAAGGGACCAGTTTGTTGGCGGAAGCGTGTAAAAT
CAGAGTACATGCGACTGAGACAGCTCAAGAGGTTCAGACGAGCTGATGAAGTAAAGAGTATGTTTAGTTC
CAATCGTCAGAAAATTTTGGAAAGAACGGAAATCTTAAACCAAGAATGGAAACAGCGAAGGATACAGCCT
GTGCACATCCTGACTTCTTGTTCGGTGACCAGTGACTTGGATTTTCCAACACAAGTCATCCCATTAAAGA
CTCTGAATGCAGTTGCTTCAGTACCCATAATGTATTCTTGGTCTCCCCTACAGCAGAATTTTATGGTGGA
AGATGAAACTGTTTTACATAACATTCCTTATATGGGAGATGAAGTTTTAGATCAGGATGGTACTTTCATT
GAAGAACTAATAAAAAATTATGATGGGAAAGTACACGGGGATAGAGAATGTGGGTTTATAAATGATGAAA
TTTTTGTGGAGTTGGTGAATGCCCTTGGTCAATATAATGATGATGACGATGATGATGATGGAGACGATCC
TGAAGAAAGAGAAGAAAAGCAGAAAGATCTGGAGGATCACCGAGATGATAAAGAAAGCCGCCCACCTCGG
AAATTTCCTTCTGATAAAATTTTTGAAGCCATTTCCTCAATGTTTCCAGATAAGGGCACAGCAGAAGAAC
TAAAGGAAAAATATAAAGAACTCACCGAACAGCAGCTCCCAGGCGCACTTCCTCCTGAATGTACCCCCAA
CATAGATGGACCAAATGCTAAATCTGTTCAGAGAGAGCAAAGCTTACACTCCTTTCATACGCTTTTCTGT
AGGCGATGTTTTAAATATGACTGCTTCCTACATCCTTTTCATGCAACACCCAACACTTATAAGCGGAAGA
ACACAGAAACAGCTCTAGACAACAAACCTTGTGGACCACAGTGTTACCAGCATTTGGAGGGAGCAAAGGA
GTTTGCTGCTGCTCTCACCGCTGAGCGGATAAAGACCCCACCAAAACGTCCAGGAGGCCGCAGAAGAGGA
CGGCTTCCCAATAACAGTAGCAGGCCCAGCACCCCCACCATTAATGTGCTGGAATCAAAGGATACAGACA
GTGATAGGGAAGCAGGGACTGAAACGGGGGGAGAGAACAATGATAAAGAAGAAGAAGAGAAGAAAGATGA
AACTTCGAGCTCCTCTGAAGCAAATTCTCGGTGTCAAACACCAATAAAGATGAAGCCAAATATTGAACCT
CCTGAGAATGTGGAGTGGAGTGGTGCTGAAGCCTCAATGTTTAGAGTCCTCATTGGCACTTACTATGACA
ATTTCTGTGCCATTGCTAGGTTAATTGGGACCAAAACATGTAGACAGGTGTATGAGTTTAGAGTCAAAGA
ATCTAGCATCATAGCTCCAGCTCCCGCTGAGGATGTGGATACTCCTCCAAGGAAAAAGAAGAGGAAACAC
CGGTTGTGGGCTGCACACTGCAGAAAGATACAGCTGAAAAAGGGTCAAAACCGCTTTCCGGGATGCCGCT
GCAAAGCACAGTGCAACACCAAGCAGTGCCCGTGCTACCTGGCTGTCCGAGAGTGTGACCCTGACCTCTG
TCTTACTTGTGGAGCCGCTGACCATTGGGACAGTAAAAATGTGTCCTGCAAGAACTGCAGTATTCAGCGG
GGCTCCAAAAAGCATCTATTGCTGGCACCATCTGACGTGGCAGGCTGGGGGATTTTTATCAAAGATCCTG
TGCAGAAAAATGAATTCATCTCAGAATACTGTGGAGAGATTATTTCTCAAGATGAAGCTGACAGAAGAGG
GAAAGTGTATGATAAATACATGTGCAGCTTTCTGTTCAACTTGAACAATGATTTTGTGGTGGATGCAACC
CGCAAGGGTAACAAAATTCGTTTTGCAAATCATTCGGTAAATCCAAACTGCTATGCAAAAGTTATGATGG
TTAACGGTGATCACAGGATAGGTATTTTTGCCAAGAGAGCCATCCAGACTGGCGAAGAGCTGTTTTTTGA
TTACAGATACAGCCAGGCTGATGCCCTGAAGTATGTCGGCATCGAAAGAGAAATGGAAATCCCTTAGTAA
TGAACTAGTCCGTAACTTGAAAGTATTTCGATTTCTTGGCTTTATATATCTTGTGGAAAGGACGATCTGA
GCAAGCAACGTGTTAGCCG
