>Addgene plasmid #143161 | TFORF1837 | depositor partial sequence | sequence record 281622 | Barcode
TCTGAGCAAGCAACGTGTTAGCCG
